Addgene plasmid #157640: pDH003
Purpose: sMHT-113 fused to SYNZIP17/18
Depositing lab: Jonathan Silberg. Depositing organization: Rice University. Publication: A Split Methyl Halide Transferase AND Gate That Reports by Synthesizing an Indicator Gas. Fulk EM, Huh D, Atkinson JT, Lie M, Masiello CA, Silberg JJ. ACS Synth Biol. 2020 Nov 20;9(11):3104-3113. doi: 10.1021/acssynbio.0c00355. Epub 2020 Oct 26. PubMed 33104325.
Backbone
  Vector backbone: pET28b
  Total vector size (bp): 7350
  Vector type: Bacterial Expression
Growth in bacteria
  Bacterial resistance: Kanamycin, 50 μg/mL
  Growth temperature: 37°C
  Growth strain: DH5alpha
  Copy number: Low Copy
Gene/Insert 1
  Gene/Insert name: sMHT(1-113)-SYNZIP17
Gene/Insert 2
  Gene/Insert name: SYNZIP18-sMHT(114-230)
Terms and licenses: Academic/Nonprofit Terms; Industry Terms: Not Available to Industry
How to cite: pDH003 was a gift from Jonathan Silberg (Addgene plasmid # 157640 ; http://n2t.net/addgene:157640 ; RRID:Addgene_157640)
