[The description below was written by a language model from this plasmid's Addgene catalogue record and pLannotate feature annotations shown in this document.]
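Description:
pDH003 is a pET28b-based bacterial expression plasmid of about 7.35 kb that encodes a split methyl halide transferase (MHT) whose two fragments are each fused to one member of the SYNZIP17/SYNZIP18 interacting coiled-coil pair. The backbone carries the ColE1/pBR322-type origin with the bom region and the rop gene, consistent with its low-copy listing, along with an f1 origin and a lacI gene under its own promoter. Selection is with kanamycin through the backbone aph(3')-Ia gene. The feature table also detects a second, near full-length KanR coding region preceded by a J23119 promoter fragment, located between the two expression units. The record does not explain the origin or role of this second copy.

The payload is arranged as two separate T7 promoter/lac operator/T7 gene 10 RBS units, so both fragments are IPTG-inducible in a host that supplies T7 RNA polymerase. The first unit encodes sMHT residues 1–113 followed by SYNZIP17 and appears to retain the pET28 N-terminal leader (His-tag region, thrombin site and T7 tag). The second encodes SYNZIP18 followed by sMHT residues 114–230 and is followed by the T7 terminator. The annotation tool matches the MHT segments only by homology to Arabidopsis HOL1/HOL2 S-adenosylmethionine-dependent methyltransferases, and the record does not state the source organism of the MHT. The SYNZIP segments are not annotated.

The intended logic is fragment complementation: the enzyme is cut after residue 113, and SYNZIP association brings the halves together to restore activity. The associated work describes such a split MHT as an AND gate that reports by synthesising a volatile methyl halide indicator gas.
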