Features (pLannotate 1.2.2; 27 found; start..end, strand, type, name):
     11..60      +  CDS            SET1 (fragment): solubility-enhancement tag derived from T7 phage gene 10B
     68..115     +  terminator     T7 terminator: transcription terminator for bacteriophage T7 RNA polymerase
    152..580     +  rep_origin     f1 ori (sequence partly withheld): f1 bacteriophage origin of replication; arrow indicates direction of (+) strand synthesis
    633..690     +  promoter       AmpR promoter (fragment): bla
    699..1514    -  CDS            KanR: aminoglycoside phosphotransferase; aph(3')-Ia; confers resistance to kanamycin in bacteria or G418 (Geneticin®) in eukaryotes
   1636..2224    +  rep_origin     ori: high-copy-number ColE1/pMB1/pBR322/pUC origin of replication
   2410..2549    -  misc_feature   bom: basis of mobility region from pBR322
   2651..2842    -  CDS            rop: Rop protein, which maintains plasmids at low copy number; rop
   2859..3239    +  CDS            YPB1_ECOLX: Protein predicted: Swiss-Prot protein existence level 4. From Escherichia coli.
   3311..3602    -  CDS            TcR (fragment): tetracycline efflux protein; tet; confers resistance to tetracycline
   3617..3638    -  protein_bind   CAP binding site: CAP binding activates transcription in the presence of cAMP. E. coli catabolite activator protein
   3651..4733    -  CDS            lacI: lac repressor; lacI; The lac repressor binds to the lac operator to inhibit transcription in E. coli. This inhibition can be relieved by adding lactose or isopropyl-β-D-thiogalactopyranoside (IPTG).
   4734..4811    -  promoter       lacI promoter: lacI
   4819..5098    -  CDS            TcR (fragment): tetracycline efflux protein; tet; confers resistance to tetracycline
   5120..5138    +  promoter       T7 promoter: promoter for bacteriophage T7 RNA polymerase
   5139..5163    +  protein_bind   lac operator: The lac repressor binds to the lac operator to inhibit transcription in E. coli. This inhibition can be relieved by adding lactose or isopropyl-β-D-thiogalactopyranoside (IPTG). lac repressor encoded by lacI
   5178..5200    +  RBS            RBS: efficient ribosome binding site from bacteriophage T7 gene 10 (Olins and Rangwala, 1989)
   5219..5235    +  CDS            capTEV™ (fragment): composite tag for in vivo biotinylation, TEV protease cleavage, and 6xHis tagging
   5246..5263    +  CDS            thrombin site: thrombin recognition and cleavage site
   5267..5299    +  CDS            T7 tag (gene 10 leader): leader peptide from bacteriophage T7 gene 10 promotes efficient translation in E. coli
   5360..5653    +  CDS            HOL1 (fragment): HOL1_ARATH - Experimental evidence at protein level: Swiss-Prot protein existence level 1. S-adenosyl-L-methionine-dependent methyltransferase. Involved in glucosinolate metabolism and defense against phytopathogens. Highly reactive to thiocyanate (NCS(-)) derived from myrosinase-mediated hydrolysis of glucosinolates upon tissue damage. From Arabidopsis thaliana (Mouse-ear cress).
   5837..5865    +  promoter       J23119 promoter (fragment): bacterial promoter (Registry of Standard Biological Parts BBa J23119)
   5881..6695    +  CDS            KanR (fragment): aminoglycoside phosphotransferase; aph(3')-Ia; confers resistance to kanamycin in bacteria or G418 (Geneticin®) in eukaryotes
   6709..6727    +  promoter       T7 promoter: promoter for bacteriophage T7 RNA polymerase
   6728..6752    +  protein_bind   lac operator: The lac repressor binds to the lac operator to inhibit transcription in E. coli. This inhibition can be relieved by adding lactose or isopropyl-β-D-thiogalactopyranoside (IPTG). lac repressor encoded by lacI
   6767..6789    +  RBS            RBS: efficient ribosome binding site from bacteriophage T7 gene 10 (Olins and Rangwala, 1989)
   6974..7309    +  CDS            HOL2 (fragment): HOL2_ARATH - Experimental evidence at protein level: Swiss-Prot protein existence level 1. S-adenosyl-L-methionine-dependent methyltransferase. Involved in glucosinolate metabolism and defense against phytopathogens (By similarity). From Arabidopsis thaliana (Mouse-ear cress).
>Addgene plasmid #157640 | pDH003 | addgene full sequence | sequence record 326029 | Addgene NGS Result
CTGAGATCCGGCTGCTAACAAAGCCCGAAAGGAAGCTGAGTTGGCTGCTGCCACCGCTGAGCAATAACTA
GCATAACCCCTTGGGGCCTCTAAACGGGTCTTGAGGGGTTTTTTGCTGAAAGGAGGAACTATATCCGGAT
TGGCGAATGGG
[124 nt withheld, positions 152-275]
C
[91 nt withheld, positions 277-367]
A
[49 nt withheld, positions 369-417]
CCTTTGACGTTGGAGTCCACGTTCTTT
[37 nt withheld, positions 445-481]
ACCCTATCTCGGTCTATTCTTTTGATTTATAAGGGATTTTGCCGATTTCGGCCTATTGGTTAAAAAATGA
GCTGATTTAACAAAAATTTAACGCGAATTTTAACAAAATATTAACGCTTACAATTTAGGTGGCACTTTTC
GGGGAAATGTGCGCGGAACCCCTATTTGTTTATTTTTCTAAATACATTCAAATATGTATCCGCTCATGAA
TTAATTCTTAGAAAAACTCATCGAGCATCAAATGAAACTGCAATTTATTCATATCAGGATTATCAATACC
ATATTTTTGAAAAAGCCGTTTCTGTAATGAAGGAGAAAACTCACCGAGGCAGTTCCATAGGATGGCAAGA
TCCTGGTATCGGTCTGCGATTCCGACTCGTCCAACATCAATACAACCTATTAATTTCCCCTCGTCAAAAA
TAAGGTTATCAAGTGAGAAATCACCATGAGTGACGACTGAATCCGGTGAGAATGGCAAAAGTTTATGCAT
TTCTTTCCAGACTTGTTCAACAGGCCAGCCATTACGCTCGTCATCAAAATCACTCGCATCAACCAAACCG
TTATTCATTCGTGATTGCGCCTGAGCGAGACGAAATACGCGATCGCTGTTAAAAGGACAATTACAAACAG
GAATCGAATGCAACCGGCGCAGGAACACTGCCAGCGCATCAACAATATTTTCACCTGAATCAGGATATTC
TTCTAATACCTGGAATGCTGTTTTCCCGGGGATCGCAGTGGTGAGTAACCATGCATCATCAGGAGTACGG
ATAAAATGCTTGATGGTCGGAAGAGGCATAAATTCCGTCAGCCAGTTTAGTCTGACCATCTCATCTGTAA
CATCATTGGCAACGCTACCTTTGCCATGTTTCAGAAACAACTCTGGCGCATCGGGCTTCCCATACAATCG
ATAGATTGTCGCACCTGATTGCCCGACATTATCGCGAGCCCATTTATACCCATATAAATCAGCATCCATG
TTGGAATTTAATCGCGGCCTAGAGCAAGACGTTTCCCGTTGAATATGGCTCATAACACCCCTTGTATTAC
TGTTTATGTAAGCAGACAGTTTTATTGTTCATGACCAAAATCCCTTAACGTGAGTTTTCGTTCCACTGAG
CGTCAGACCCCGTAGAAAAGATCAAAGGATCTTCTTGAGATCCTTTTTTTCTGCGCGTAATCTGCTGCTT
GCAAACAAAAAAACCACCGCTACCAGCGGTGGTTTGTTTGCCGGATCAAGAGCTACCAACTCTTTTTCCG
AAGGTAACTGGCTTCAGCAGAGCGCAGATACCAAATACTGTCCTTCTAGTGTAGCCGTAGTTAGGCCACC
ACTTCAAGAACTCTGTAGCACCGCCTACATACCTCGCTCTGCTAATCCTGTTACCAGTGGCTGCTGCCAG
TGGCGATAAGTCGTGTCTTACCGGGTTGGACTCAAGACGATAGTTACCGGATAAGGCGCAGCGGTCGGGC
TGAACGGGGGGTTCGTGCACACAGCCCAGCTTGGAGCGAACGACCTACACCGAACTGAGATACCTACAGC
GTGAGCTATGAGAAAGCGCCACGCTTCCCGAAGGGAGAAAGGCGGACAGGTATCCGGTAAGCGGCAGGGT
CGGAACAGGAGAGCGCACGAGGGAGCTTCCAGGGGGAAACGCCTGGTATCTTTATAGTCCTGTCGGGTTT
CGCCACCTCTGACTTGAGCGTCGATTTTTGTGATGCTCGTCAGGGGGGCGGAGCCTATGGAAAAACGCCA
GCAACGCGGCCTTTTTACGGTTCCTGGCCTTTTGCTGGCCTTTTGCTCACATGTTCTTTCCTGCGTTATC
CCCTGATTCTGTGGATAACCGTATTACCGCCTTTGAGTGAGCTGATACCGCTCGCCGCAGCCGAACGACC
GAGCGCAGCGAGTCAGTGAGCGAGGAAGCGGAAGAGCGCCTGATGCGGTATTTTCTCCTTACGCATCTGT
GCGGTATTTCACACCGCAATGGTGCACTCTCAGTACAATCTGCTCTGATGCCGCATAGTTAAGCCAGTAT
ACACTCCGCTATCGCTACGTGACTGGGTCATGGCTGCGCCCCGACACCCGCCAACACCCGCTGACGCGCC
CTGACGGGCTTGTCTGCTCCCGGCATCCGCTTACAGACAAGCTGTGACCGTCTCCGGGAGCTGCATGTGT
CAGAGGTTTTCACCGTCATCACCGAAACGCGCGAGGCAGCTGCGGTAAAGCTCATCAGCGTGGTCGTGAA
GCGATTCACAGATGTCTGCCTGTTCATCCGCGTCCAGCTCGTTGAGTTTCTCCAGAAGCGTTAATGTCTG
GCTTCTGATAAAGCGGGCCATGTTAAGGGCGGTTTTTTCCTGTTTGGTCACTGATGCCTCCGTGTAAGGG
GGATTTCTGTTCATGGGGGTAATGATACCGATGAAACGAGAGAGGATGCTCACGATACGGGTTACTGATG
ATGAACATGCCCGGTTACTGGAACGTTGTGAGGGTAAACAACTGGCGGTATGGATGCGGCGGGACCAGAG
AAAAATCACTCAGGGTCAATGCCAGCGCTTCGTTAATACAGATGTAGGTGTTCCACAGGGTAGCCAGCAG
CATCCTGCGATGCAGATCCGGAACATAATGGTGCAGGGCGCTGACTTCCGCGTTTCCAGACTTTACGAAA
CACGGAAACCGAAGACCATTCATGTTGTTGCTCAGGTCGCAGACGTTTTGCAGCAGCAGTCGCTTCACGT
TCGCTCGCGTATCGGTGATTCATTCTGCTAACCAGTAAGGCAACCCCGCCAGCCTAGCCGGGTCCTCAAC
GACAGGAGCACGATCATGCGCACCCGTGGGGCCGCCATGCCGGCGATAATGGCCTGCTTCTCGCCGAAAC
GTTTGGTGGCGGGACCAGTGACGAAGGCTTGAGCGAGGGCGTGCAAGATTCCGAATACCGCAAGCGACAG
GCCGATCATCGTCGCGCTCCAGCGAAAGCGGTCCTCGCCGAAAATGACCCAGAGCGCTGCCGGCACCTGT
CCTACGAGTTGCATGATAAAGAAGACAGTCATAAGTGCGGCGACGATAGTCATGCCCCGCGCCCACCGGA
AGGAGCTGACTGGGTTGAAGGCTCTCAAGGGCATCGGTCGAGATCCCGGTGCCTAATGAGTGAGCTAACT
TACATTAATTGCGTTGCGCTCACTGCCCGCTTTCCAGTCGGGAAACCTGTCGTGCCAGCTGCATTAATGA
ATCGGCCAACGCGCGGGGAGAGGCGGTTTGCGTATTGGGCGCCAGGGTGGTTTTTCTTTTCACCAGTGAG
ACGGGCAACAGCTGATTGCCCTTCACCGCCTGGCCCTGAGAGAGTTGCAGCAAGCGGTCCACGCTGGTTT
GCCCCAGCAGGCGAAAATCCTGTTTGATGGTGGTTAACGGCGGGATATAACATGAGCTGTCTTCGGTATC
GTCGTATCCCACTACCGAGATATCCGCACCAACGCGCAGCCCGGACTCGGTAATGGCGCGCATTGCGCCC
AGCGCCATCTGATCGTTGGCAACCAGCATCGCAGTGGGAACGATGCCCTCATTCAGCATTTGCATGGTTT
GTTGAAAACCGGACATGGCACTCCAGTCGCCTTCCCGTTCCGCTATCGGCTGAATTTGATTGCGAGTGAG
ATATTTATGCCAGCCAGCCAGACGCAGACGCGCCGAGACAGAACTTAATGGGCCCGCTAACAGCGCGATT
TGCTGGTGACCCAATGCGACCAGATGCTCCACGCCCAGTCGCGTACCGTCTTCATGGGAGAAAATAATAC
TGTTGATGGGTGTCTGGTCAGAGACATCAAGAAATAACGCCGGAACATTAGTGCAGGCAGCTTCCACAGC
AATGGCATCCTGGTCATCCAGCGGATAGTTAATGATCAGCCCACTGACGCGTTGCGCGAGAAGATTGTGC
ACCGCCGCTTTACAGGCTTCGACGCCGCTTCGTTCTACCATCGACACCACCACGCTGGCACCCAGTTGAT
CGGCGCGAGATTTAATCGCCGCGACAATTTGCGACGGCGCGTGCAGGGCCAGACTGGAGGTGGCAACGCC
AATCAGCAACGACTGTTTGCCCGCCAGTTGTTGTGCCACGCGGTTGGGAATGTAATTCAGCTCCGCCATC
GCCGCTTCCACTTTTTCCCGCGTTTTCGCAGAAACGTGGCTGGCCTGGTTCACCACGCGGGAAACGGTCT
GATAAGAGACACCGGCATACTCTGCGACATCGTATAACGTTACTGGTTTCACATTCACCACCCTGAATTG
ACTCTCTTCCGGGCGCTATCATGCCATACCGCGAAAGGTTTTGCGCCATTCGATGGTGTCCGGGATCTCG
ACGCTCTCCCTTATGCGACTCCTGCATTAGGAAGCAGCCCAGTAGTAGGTTGAGGCCGTTGAGCACCGCC
GCCGCAAGGAATGGTGCATGCAAGGAGATGGCGCCCAACAGTCCCCCGGCCACGGGGCCTGCCACCATAC
CCACGCCGAAACAAGCGCTCATGAGCCCGAAGTGGCGAGCCCGATCTTCCCCATCGGTGATGTCGGCGAT
ATAGGCGCCAGCAACCGCACCTGTGGCGCCGGTGATGCCGGCCACGATGCGTCCGGCGTAGAGGATCGAG
ATCTCGATCCCGCGAAATTAATACGACTCACTATAGGGGAATTGTGAGCGGATAACAATTCCCCTCTAGA
AATAATTTTGTTTAACTTTAAGAAGGAGATATACCATGGGCAGCAGCCATCATCATCATCATCACAGCAG
CGGCCTGGTGCCGCGCGGCAGCCATATGGCTAGCATGACTGGTGGACAGCAAATGGGTGCGGGATCCATG
AGCACCGTGGCGAACATTGCGCCGGTGTTTACCGGCGATTGCAAAACCATTCCGACCCCGGAAGAATGCG
CGACCTTTCTGTATAAAGTGGTGAACAGCGGCGGCTGGGAAAAATGCTGGGTGGAAGAAGTGATTCCGTG
GGATCTGGGCGTGCCGACCCCGCTGGTGCTGCATCTGGTGAAAAACAACGCGCTGCCGAACGGCAAAGGC
CTGGTGCCGGGCTGCGGCGGCGGCTATGATGTGGTGGCGATGGCGAACCCGGAACGCTTTATGGTGGGCC
TGGATATTAGCGAAAACGCGCTGAAAAAAGCGCGCGAAACCTTTAGCACCATGCCGGCGGCCGCGGGTGG
CGGTGGCTCTGGAGGTGGTGGGTCCATGAACGAAAAAGAAGAACTGAAATCTAAAAAAGCGGAACTGCGC
AACCGCATCGAACAGCTGAAACAGAAACGCGAACAGCTGAAACAGAAAATCGCGAACCTGCGCAAAGAAA
TCGAAGCGTATAAATAATGAGGATCCTGATTTACGGCTAGCTCAGTCCTAGGTATAGTGCTAGCAGGAGG
TGTACTAGTTGAGCCATATTCAACGGGAAACGTCTTGCTCTAGGCCGCGATTAAATTCCAACATGGATGC
TGATTTATATGGGTATAAATGGGCTCGCGATAATGTCGGGCAATCAGGTGCGACAATCTATCGATTGTAT
GGGAAGCCCGATGCGCCAGAGTTGTTTCTGAAACATGGCAAAGGTAGCGTTGCCAATGATGTTACAGATG
AGATGGTCAGACTAAACTGGCTGACGGAATTTATGCCTCTTCCGACCATCAAGCATTTTATCCGTACTCC
TGATGATGCATGGTTACTCACCACTGCGATCCCCGGGAAAACAGCATTCCAGGTATTAGAAGAATATCCT
GATTCAGGTGAAAATATTGTTGATGCGCTGGCAGTGTTCCTGCGCCGGTTGCATTCGATTCCTGTTTGTA
ATTGTCCTTTTAACAGCGATCGCGTATTTCGTCTCGCTCAGGCGCAATCACGAATGAATAACGGTTTGGT
TGATGCGAGTGATTTTGATGACGAGCGTAATGGCTGGCCTGTTGAACAAGTCTGGAAAGAAATGCATAAA
CTTTTGCCATTCTCACCGGATTCAGTCGTCACTCATGGTGATTTCTCACTTGATAACCTTATTTTTGACG
AGGGGAAATTAATAGGTTGTATTGATGTTGGACGAGTCGGAATCGCAGACCGATACCAGGATCTTGCCAT
CCTATGGAACTGCCTCGGTGAGTTTTCTCCTTCATTACAGAAACGGCTTTTTCAAAAATATGGTATTGAT
AATCCTGATATGAATAAATTGCAGTTTCATTTGATGCTCGATGAGTTTTTCTAAGGATCCCTGCAGTTAA
TACGACTCACTATAGGGGAATTGTGAGCGGATAACAATTCCCCTCAAGAAATAATTTTGTTTAACTTTAA
GAAGGAGATATACATATGTCTATCGCGGCCACCCTGGAAAACGACTTAGCACGCCTTGAGAATGAAAATG
CTCGTCTGGAGAAAGATATCGCGAATCTCGAGCGTGACCTGGCAAAATTAGAGCGTGAGGAAGCTTATTT
CGGTGGCGGTGGCTCTGGAGGTGGTGGGTCCGCGGCCGCAAACAGCAGCTGCTTTAGCTTTGTGAAAGAA
GATGTGTTTACCTGGCGCCCGGAACAGCCGTTTGATTTTATTTTTGATTATGTGTTTTTTTGCGCGATTG
ATCCGAAAATGCGCCCGGCGTGGGGCAAAGCGATGTATGAACTGCTGAAACCGGATGGCGAACTGATTAC
CCTGATGTATCCGATTACCAACCATGAAGGCGGCCCGCCGTTTAGCGTGAGCGAAAGCGAATATGAAAAA
GTGCTGGTGCCGCTGGGCTTTAAACAGCTGAGCCTGGAAGATTATAGCGATCTGGCGGTGGAACCGCGCA
AAGGCAAAGAAAAACTGGCGCGCTGGAAAAAAATGAACAACTACCCTTACGATGTGCCTGACTACGCGTA
ATGA
